Addgene plasmid #199986: YP45
Purpose: Yeast/E coli shuttle vector expressing GFP from synthetic yeast promoter 45
Depositing lab: Farren Isaacs. Depositing organization: Yale University. Publication: Cross-kingdom expression of synthetic genetic elements promotes discovery of metabolites in the human microbiome. Patel JR, Oh J, Wang S, Crawford JM, Isaacs FJ. Cell. 2022 Apr 28;185(9):1487-1505.e14. doi: 10.1016/j.cell.2022.03.008. Epub 2022 Apr 1. PubMed 35366417.
Backbone
  Vector backbone: pRCVS6H
  Vector type: Yeast Expression
  Selectable markers: Hygromycin
Growth in bacteria
  Bacterial resistance: Ampicillin, 100 μg/mL
  Growth temperature: 37°C
  Growth strain: BL21
  Copy number: Low Copy
Gene/Insert
  Gene/Insert name: GFP
  Species: Synthetic
  Cloning method: Gibson Cloning
Terms and licenses: Academic/Nonprofit Terms; Industry Terms: Not Available to Industry
How to cite: YP45 was a gift from Farren Isaacs (Addgene plasmid # 199986 ; http://n2t.net/addgene:199986 ; RRID:Addgene_199986)
