[The description below was written by a language model from this plasmid's Addgene catalogue record and pLannotate feature annotations shown in this document.]
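Description:
YP45 is a 5.7 kb yeast/E. coli shuttle vector built on the pRCVS6H backbone and designed to express a green fluorescent reporter from a synthetic yeast promoter, designated promoter 45. In bacteria it is maintained through a ColE1/pMB1-type origin and selected with ampicillin via the β-lactamase gene and its native promoter. The catalogue lists the plasmid as low copy, although the annotated origin is of the type usually described as high copy. In Saccharomyces cerevisiae, fragments of the CEN4 centromere and the ARS1 replication origin provide stable, centromeric, low-copy maintenance, and the hphMX6 cassette, which ends in the Ashbya gossypii TEF terminator, confers hygromycin resistance. This allows drug-based selection without an auxotrophic host.

The reporter cassette consists of a green fluorescent protein coding sequence followed by the S. cerevisiae CYC1 transcription terminator. The catalogue calls the insert simply GFP, of synthetic origin and assembled by Gibson cloning, whereas automated annotation matches the open reading frame to mUkG, a constitutively fluorescent green protein derived from the soft coral Sarcophyton. The synthetic promoter itself is not annotated in the feature table; it presumably lies in the roughly 200 bp upstream of the reporter, but the record does not describe its composition. A T7 promoter sits near the end of the sequence, just upstream of this region on the circular map, and together with the listed BL21 growth strain this suggests possible T7-driven transcription in E. coli, though the record does not say so. The plasmid appears to belong to a numbered series of synthetic regulatory elements, with fluorescence as a readout of promoter strength in yeast, within work on cross-kingdom expression of synthetic genetic parts.
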