Features (pLannotate 1.2.2; 11 found; start..end, strand, type, name):
    209..877     +  CDS            mUkG: mUkG is a basic (constitutively fluorescent) green fluorescent protein published in 2008, derived from Sarcophyton sp.. It has moderate acid sensitivity.
    932..1121    +  terminator     CYC1 terminator: S. cerevisiae CYC1; transcription terminator for CYC1
   1361..2936    +  gene           hphMX6: yeast selectable marker conferring hygromycin resistance
   2739..2936    +  terminator     TEF terminator: Ashbya gossypii TEF terminator
   3051..3639    -  rep_origin     ori: high-copy-number ColE1/pMB1/pBR322/pUC origin of replication
   3810..4670    -  CDS            AmpR: β-lactamase; bla; confers resistance to ampicillin, carbenicillin, and related antibiotics
   4671..4775    -  promoter       AmpR promoter: bla
   4802..4852    +  misc_feature   bom (fragment): basis of mobility region from pBR322
   4981..5150    -  misc_feature   CEN4 (fragment): S. cerevisiae CEN4 centromere
   5151..5577    +  rep_origin     ARS1 (fragment): S. cerevisiae autonomously replicating sequence ARS1
   5683..5701    +  promoter       T7 promoter: promoter for bacteriophage T7 RNA polymerase
>Addgene plasmid #199986 | YP45 | addgene full sequence | sequence record 405097 | Addgene NGS Result
CTTTTTTTTTTTTTTACACCGCGCCTAGCATGTGAGGGGGCGGTGCCTCCTTGAAACTGAAATTTGCTCA
ACGGCCCATAATATTTTTTTTTTTTTTTAATCTCGTATAAAAGGGCGCTGCGTAAGGAGTGCTGCCAGGT
GGTTTTTTAAATTACTATACTTCTATTTTTTAACTAAGTAACTTAAAGAGGAGAAAGGTACCATGGTCAG
TGTCATCAAAGAAGAAATGAAGATCAAGTTGCACATGGAAGGTAACGTTAATGGTCATGCCTTTGTTATT
GAAGGTGATGGTAAAGGTAAACCATACGATGGTACTCAAACTTTGAACTTGACTGTCAAAGAAGGTGCTC
CATTGCCATTCTCTTACGATATTTTGACTAACGCCTTCCAATACGGTAATAGAGCTTTTACTAAGTACCC
AGCCGATATCCCAGATTACTTTAAGCAAACTTTTCCAGAAGGTTACTCCTGGGAAAGAACTATGTCTTAC
GAAGATAACGCTATCTGCAACGTCAGATCCGAAATTTCTATGGAAGGTGATTGCTTCATCTACAAGATCA
GATTCGATGGTAAGAACTTTCCACCAAATGGTCCAGTCATGCAAAAAAAGACTTTGAAGTGGGAACCATC
CACCGAAATGATGTATGTTAGAGATGGTTTCTTGATGGGTGATGTCAATATGGCTTTGTTGTTGGAAGGT
GGTGGTCATCATAGATGTGATTTCAAGACTTCTTACAAGGCCAAGAAGGTTGTTCAATTGCCAGATGCTC
ATAAGATCGATCACAGAATCGAAATCTTGTCCCACGATAGAGATTACTCCAAGGTTAAGTTGTACGAAAA
CGCTGTTGCTAGAAACTCTTTGTTGCCATCTCAAGCTTCTAAGTAACATGTAATTAGTTATGTCACGCTT
ACATTCACGCCCTCCCCCCACATCCGCTCTAACCGAAAAGGAAGGAGTTAGACAACCTGAAGTCTAGGTC
CCTATTTATTTTTTTATAGTTATGTTAGTATTAAGAACGTTATTTATATTTCAAATTTTTCTTTTTTTTC
TGTACAGACGCGTGTACGCATGTAACATTATACTGAAAACCTTGCTTGAGAAGGTTTTGGGACGCTCGAA
GGCTTTGTGGAGGTCGACACGAGCGACTGAGTTCGGACGTCACGACCTGCCTGGATATCGTGCACCGCTC
GTGCACTGACGTCATGATCGACGAGTCGCACAGAGGCCTCTGACACTGACTCGACCTGACTAGCGTCGAG
CAGTGACGACCTGCCCGGGCACAGCAACTGTGCCACTCGTCTGATCCGTCGTCCCATCGGCTGAATCGAT
GCCTCGTCCCCGCCGGGTCACCCGGCCAGCGACATGGAGGCCCAGAATACCCTCCTTGACAGTCTTGACG
TGCGCAGCTCAGGGGCATGATGTGACTGTCGCCCGTACATTTAGCCCATACATCCCCATGTATAATCATT
TGCATCCATACATTTTGATGGCCGCACGGCGCGAAGCAAAAATTACGGCACCTCGCTGCAGACCTGCGAG
CAGGGAAACGCTCCCCTCACAGACGCGTTGAATTGTCCCCACGCCGCGCCCCTGTAGAGAAATATAAAAG
GTTAGGATTTGCCACTGAGGTTCTTCTTTCATATACTTCCTTTTAAAATCTTGCTAGGATACAGTTCTCA
CATCACATCCGAACATAAACAACCATGGGTAAAAAGCCTGAACTCACCGCGACGTCTGTCGAGAAGTTTC
TGATCGAAAAGTTCGACAGCGTCTCCGACCTGATGCAGCTCTCGGAGGGCGAAGAATCTCGTGCTTTCAG
CTTCGATGTAGGAGGGCGTGGATATGTCCTGCGGGTAAATAGCTGCGCCGATGGTTTCTACAAAGATCGT
TATGTTTATCGGCACTTTGCATCGGCCGCGCTCCCGATTCCGGAAGTGCTTGACATTGGGGAGTTCAGCG
AGAGCCTGACCTATTGCATCTCCCGCCGTGCACAGGGTGTCACGTTGCAAGACCTGCCTGAAACCGAACT
GCCCGCTGTTCTGCAGCCGGTCGCGGAGGCCATGGATGCGATCGCTGCGGCCGATCTTAGCCAGACGAGC
GGGTTCGGCCCATTCGGACCGCAAGGAATCGGTCAATACACTACATGGCGTGATTTCATATGCGCGATTG
CTGATCCCCATGTGTATCACTGGCAAACTGTGATGGACGACACCGTCAGTGCGTCCGTCGCGCAGGCTCT
CGATGAGCTGATGCTTTGGGCCGAGGACTGCCCCGAAGTCCGGCACCTCGTGCACGCGGATTTCGGCTCC
AACAATGTCCTGACGGACAATGGCCGCATAACAGCGGTCATTGACTGGAGCGAGGCGATGTTCGGGGATT
CCCAATACGAGGTCGCCAACATCTTCTTCTGGAGGCCGTGGTTGGCTTGTATGGAGCAACAGACGCGCTA
CTTCGAGCGGAGGCATCCGGAGCTTGCAGGATCGCCGCGGCTCCGGGCGTATATGCTCCGCATTGGTCTT
GACCAACTCTATCAGAGCTTGGTTGACGGCAATTTCGATGATGCAGCTTGGGCGCAGGGTCGATGCGACG
CAATCGTCCGATCCGGAGCCGGGACTGTCGGGCGTACACAAATCGCCCGCAGAAGCGCGGCCGTCTGGAC
CGATGGCTGTGTAGAAGTACTCGCCGATAGTGGAAACCGACGCCCCAGCACTCGTCCGAGGGCAAAGGAA
TAATCAGTACTGACAATAAAAAGATTCTTGTTTTCAAGAACTTGTCATTTGTATAGTTTTTTTATATTGT
AGTTGTTCTATTTTAATCAAATGTTAGCGTGATTTATATTTTTTTTCGCCTCGACATCATCTGCCCAGAT
GCGAAGTTAAGTGCGCAGAAAGTAATATCATGCGTCAATCGTATGTGAATGCTGGTCGCTATACTGCTAT
CGATGTGGCAGTGCGTCCAGCTCAGTCAGACTCAGTCCTGGTGTCGTCAGCCTGTGAGCAAAAGGCCAGC
AAAAGGCCAGGAACCGTAAAAAGGCCGCGTTGCTGGCGTTTTTCCATAGGCTCCGCCCCCCTGACGAGCA
TCACAAAAATCGACGCTCAAGTCAGAGGTGGCGAAACCCGACAGGACTATAAAGATACCAGGCGTTTCCC
CCTGGAAGCTCCCTCGTGCGCTCTCCTGTTCCGACCCTGCCGCTTACCGGATACCTGTCCGCCTTTCTCC
CTTCGGGAAGCGTGGCGCTTTCTCATAGCTCACGCTGTAGGTATCTCAGTTCGGTGTAGGTCGTTCGCTC
CAAGCTGGGCTGTGTGCACGAACCCCCCGTTCAGCCCGACCGCTGCGCCTTATCCGGTAACTATCGTCTT
GAGTCCAACCCGGTAAGACACGACTTATCGCCACTGGCAGCAGCCACTGGTAACAGGATTAGCAGAGCGA
GGTATGTAGGCGGTGCTACAGAGTTCTTGAAGTGGTGGCCTAACTACGGCTACACTAGAAGAACAGTATT
TGGTATCTGCGCTCTGCTGAAGCCAGTTACCTTCGGAAAAAGAGTTGGTAGCTCTTGATCCGGCAAACAA
ACCACCGCTGGTAGCGGTGGTTTTTTTGTTTGCAAGCAGCAGATTACGCGCAGAAAAAAAGGATCTCAAG
AAGATCCTTTGATCTTTTCTACGGGGTCTGACGCTCAGTGGAACGAAAACTCACGTTAAGGGATTTTGGT
CATGAGATTATCAAAAAGGATCTTCACCTAGATCCTTTTAAATTAAAAATGAAGTTTTAAATCAATCTAA
AGTATATATGAGTAAACTTGGTCTGACAGTTACCAATGCTTAATCAGTGAGGCACCTATCTCAGCGATCT
GTCTATTTCGTTCATCCATAGTTGCCTGACTCCCCGTCGTGTAGATAACTACGATACGGGAGGGCTTACC
ATCTGGCCCCAGTGCTGCAATGATACCGCGAGACCCACGCTCACCGGCTCCAGATTTATCAGCAATAAAC
CAGCCAGCCGGAAGGGCCGAGCGCAGAAGTGGTCCTGCAACTTTATCCGCCTCCATCCAGTCTATTAATT
GTTGCCGGGAAGCTAGAGTAAGTAGTTCGCCAGTTAATAGTTTGCGCAACGTTGTTGCCATTGCTACAGG
CATCGTGGTGTCACGCTCGTCGTTTGGTATGGCTTCATTCAGCTCCGGTTCCCAACGATCAAGGCGAGTT
ACATGATCCCCCATGTTGTGCAAAAAAGCGGTTAGCTCCTTCGGTCCTCCGATCGTTGTCAGAAGTAAGT
TGGCCGCAGTGTTATCACTCATGGTTATGGCAGCACTGCATAATTCTCTTACTGTCATGCCATCCGTAAG
ATGCTTTTCTGTGACTGGTGAGTACTCAACCAAGTCATTCTGAGAATAGTGTATGCGGCGACCGAGTTGC
TCTTGCCCGGCGTCAATACGGGATAATACCGCGCCACATAGCAGAACTTTAAAAGTGCTCATCATTGGAA
AACGTTCTTCGGGGCGAAAACTCTCAAGGATCTTACCGCTGTTGAGATCCAGTTCGATGTAACCCACTCG
TGCACCCAACTGATCTTCAGCATCTTTTACTTTCACCAGCGTTTCTGGGTGAGCAAAAACAGGAAGGCAA
AATGCCGCAAAAAAGGGAATAAGGGCGACACGGAAATGTTGAATACTCATACTCTTCCTTTTTCAATATT
ATTGAAGCATTTATCAGGGTTATTGTCTCATGAGCGGATACATATTTGAATGTATTTAGAAAAATAAACA
AATAGGGGTTCCGCGCACATTTCCCCGAAAAGTGCCACCTGATGCGGTGTGAAATACCGCACAGATGCGT
AAGGAGAAAATACCGCATCAGGGTCAGTCACAGTGGAGCCTAGCACTCACTCAGCGTGACGGCTCAGAGC
AGAATTCACGAGCCAGAAATAGTAACTTTTGCCTAAATCACAAATTGCAAAATTTAATTGCTTGCAAAAG
GTCACATGCTTATAATCAACTTTTTTAAAAATTTAAAATACTTTTTTATTTTTTATTTTTAAACATAAAT
GAAATAATTTATTTATTGTTTATGATTACCGAAACATAAAACCTGCTCAAGAAAAAGAAACTGTTTTGTC
CTTGGAAAAAAAGCACTACCTAGGAGCGGCCAAAATGCCGGCTTACATTTTATGTTAGCTGGTGGACTGA
CGCCAGAAAATGTTGGTGATGCGCTTAGATTAAATGGCGTTATTGGTGTTGATGTAAGCGGAGGTGTGGA
GACAAATGGTGTAAAAGACTCTAACAAAATAGCAAATTTCGTCAAAAATGCTAAGAAATAGGTTATTACT
GAGTAGTATTTATTTAAGTATTGTTTGTGCACTTGCCTGCAAGCCTTTTGAAAAGCAAGCATAAAAGATC
TAAACATAAAATCTGTAAAATAACAAGATGTAAAGATAATGCTAAATCATTTGGCTTTTTGATTGATTGT
ACAGGAAAATATACATCGCAGGGGGTTGACTTTTACCATTTCACCGCAATGGAATTAAACTTGTTGAAGA
GAATGTTCACAGGCGCATACGCTACAATGACCCGATTCTTGCTAGCCGAATTCCAGTCAGGCTGCTAGCA
CCAGAGCTACGTGACCGCAGGACTAGCTCCAGCTGAGCGACACGCGAACAGGTGTAGAGTCAGTCGTGCT
GCAAGGTCGCACTAATACGACTCACTATAGGG
