>Addgene plasmid #199986 | YP45 | depositor partial sequence | sequence record 387824 | Promoter Sequence
CTTTTTTTTTTTTTTACACCGCGCCTAGCATGTGAGGGGGCGGTGCCTCCTTGAAACTGAAATTTGCTCA
ACGGCCCATAATATTTTTTTTTTTTTTTAATCTCGTATAAAAGGGCGCTGCGTAAGGAGTGCTGCCAGGT
GGTTTTTTAAATTACTATACTTCTATTTTTTAACTAAGTAA
